Addgene plasmid #21765: pET28CLY6
Depositing lab: Maarten Merkx. Depositing organization: Technische Universiteit Eindhoven. Publication: Quantitative understanding of the energy transfer between fluorescent proteins connected via flexible peptide linkers. Evers TH, van Dongen EM, Faesen AC, Meijer EW, Merkx M. Biochemistry. 2006 Nov 7. 45(44):13183-92. 10.1021/bi061288t PubMed 17073440.
Backbone
  Vector backbone: pET28
  Backbone manufacturer: Novagen
  Backbone size w/o insert (bp): 5200
  Vector type: Bacterial Expression
Growth in bacteria
  Bacterial resistance: Kanamycin, 50 μg/mL
  Growth temperature: 37°C
  Growth strain: DH5alpha
  Growth instructions: BL21(DE3)
  Copy number: High Copy
Gene/Insert
  Gene/Insert name: ECFP -EYFP linked by flexible linker containing 6 SGGSGG repeats
  Insert size (bp): 1750
  Tag / fusion protein: His (N terminal on backbone)
  Cloning method: Restriction Enzyme; 5′ cloning site XbaI (unknown if destroyed); 3′ cloning site NotI (unknown if destroyed)
  Sequencing primers: 5′ T7
Resource information
  A portion of this plasmid was derived from a plasmid made by: ECFP and EYFP genes were obtained from BD Biosciences
Terms and licenses: Academic/Nonprofit Terms; Industry Terms: Not Available to Industry
How to cite: pET28CLY6 was a gift from Maarten Merkx (Addgene plasmid # 21765 ; http://n2t.net/addgene:21765 ; RRID:Addgene_21765)
