[The description below was written by a language model from this plasmid's Addgene catalogue record.]
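Description:
pET28CLY6 is a bacterial expression plasmid built on the Novagen pET28 backbone (about 5.2 kb without insert), selected with kanamycin and listed as high copy. It is maintained in a standard cloning strain, while the record's mention of BL21(DE3) points to that T7 RNA polymerase-supplying strain as the expression host. This fits the pET design, in which transcription of the insert depends on a T7 promoter; the use of a T7 primer for 5′ sequencing is consistent with this, although the record provides no feature table listing the promoter, origin or other backbone elements explicitly.

The roughly 1.75 kb insert, cloned between XbaI and NotI sites, encodes a single polypeptide in which enhanced cyan fluorescent protein (ECFP) is joined to enhanced yellow fluorescent protein (EYFP) by a flexible glycine/serine-rich linker made of six repeats of a six-residue Ser-Gly motif. An N-terminal His tag contributed by the backbone allows purification of the fusion by immobilised metal affinity chromatography. ECFP and EYFP form a classic donor–acceptor pair for Förster resonance energy transfer (FRET), and the linker sets how far apart the two domains sit on average. The name suggests that this is one member of a series differing in linker repeat number. According to the associated publication, such constructs were used to measure and quantitatively model how energy transfer efficiency between tethered fluorescent proteins depends on flexible linker length. That information is useful for the rational design of FRET-based protein sensors.
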