>Addgene plasmid #21765 | pET28CLY6 | addgene partial sequence | sequence record 27545 | 21765 with YFP-rev-primer (CTGCAGGCCGTAGCCGAAGG)
GCTTGCCGGTGGTGCAGATGAACTTCAGGGTCAGCTTGCCGTAGGTGGCATCGCCCTCGCCCTCGCCGGA
CACGCTGAACTTGTGGCCGTTTACGTCGCCGTCCAGCTCGACCAGGATGGGCACCACCCCGGTGAACAGC
TCCTCGCCCTTGCTCACCATGGTGCTACCTCCGGATCCACCACTACCACCGGATCCACCAGATCCACCGG
ATCCACCACTACCACCGGATCCACCAGATCCACCGGATCCACCTGATCCACCGGATCCACCACGAATTCC
GGACTTGTACAGCTCGTCCATGCCGAGAGTGATCCCGGCGGCGGTCACGAACTCCAGCAGGACCATGTGA
TCGCGCTTCTCGTTGGGGTCTTTGCTCAGGGCGGACTGGGTGCTCAGGTAGTGGTTGTCGGGCAGCAGCA
CGGGGCCGTCGCCGATGGGGGTGTTCTGCTGGTAGTGGTCGGCGAGCTGCACGCTGCCGTCCTCGATGTT
GTGGCGGATCTTGAAGTTGGCCTTGATGCCGTTCTTCTGCTTGTCGGCGGTGATATAGACGTTGTGGCTG
ATGTAGTTGTACTCCAGCTTGTGCCCCAGGATGTTGCCGTCCTCCTTGAAGTCGATGCCCTTCAGCTCGA
TGCGGTTCACCAGGGTGTCGCCCTCGAACTTCACCTCGGCGCGGGTCTTGTAGTTGCCGTCGTCCTTGAA
GAAGATGGTGCGCTCCTGGACGTAGCCTTC
