>Addgene plasmid #21765 | pET28CLY6 | addgene partial sequence | sequence record 27546 | 21765
CTAGAANNATTTTGTTTAACTTTAAGAAGGAGATATACTATGGGCAGCAGCCATCATCATCATCATCACA
GCAGCGGCCTGGTGCCGCGCGGCAGCCATATGGTGAGCAAGGGCGAGGAGCTGTTCACCGGGGTGGTGCC
CATCCTGGTCGAGCTGGACGGCGACGTAAACGGCCACAAGTTCAGCGTGTCCGGCGAGGGCGAGGGCGAT
GCCACCTACGGCAAGCTGACCCTGAAGTTCATCTGCACCACCGGCAAGCTGCCCGTGCCCTGGCCCACCC
TCGTGACCACCCTGACCTGGGGCGTGCAGTGCTTCAGCCGCTACCCCGACCACATGAAGCAGCACGACTT
CTTCAAGTCCGCCATGCCCGAAGGCTACGTCCAGGAGCGCACCATCTTCTTCAAGGACGACGGCAACTAC
AAGACCCGCGCCGAGGTGAAGTTCGAGGGCGACACCCTGGTGAACCGCATCGAGCTGAAGGGCATCGACT
TCAAGGAGGACGGCAACATCCTGGGGCACAAGCTGGAGTACAACTACATCAGCCACAACGTCTATATCAC
CGCCGACAAGCAGAAGAACGGCATCAAGGCCAACTTCAAGATCCGCCACAACATCGAGGACGGCAGCGTG
CAGCTCGCCGACCACTACCAGCAGAACACCCCCATCGGCGACGGCCCCGTGCTGCTGCCCGACAACCACT
ACCTGAGCACCCAGTCCGCCCTGAGCAAAGACCCCAAACGAGAAGCGCGATCACATGGTCCTGCTGGAGT
TCGTGACCGCCGCCGGGATCACTCTCGGCATGGACGAGCTGTACAAGTCCGGAATTCGTGGTGGATCCGG
TGGATCAGTGGATNCCGGTGGATCTGGTGGATCCGGTGGTAGTGGTGGATCCGGTGGATCTGTTGGATCC
GGTGGTAGTGGTGGATCCGGAGGTAGCACCATGGTGAGCAAGGGCGAGGAGCTGTTCACCGGGGTGGTGC
CCATCCTGTTCGAGCTGGACGCGACGTAAACCGGCNNCAGT
